Addgene plasmid #72417: pJK404
Purpose: Produces Acetobacter aceti 1023 Est12, N-terminal His6 tag
Depositing lab: T. J. Kappock. Depositing organization: Washington University in Saint Louis.
Backbone
  Vector backbone: pET28a
  Backbone size w/o insert (bp): 5369
  Total vector size (bp): 5810
  Vector type: Bacterial Expression
Growth in bacteria
  Bacterial resistance: Kanamycin, 50 μg/mL
  Growth temperature: 37°C
  Growth strain: DH5alpha
  Copy number: Unknown
Gene/Insert
  Gene/Insert name: acyl-CoA thioesterase (alt names: est12; AAC1745; AZ09_03865)
  Species: Acetobacter aceti 1023
  Mutation: additional N-terminal 15 residues MSETYGTGQKEQHC, alternate start codon
  GenBank ID: KDE20593.1 WP_042787148.1
  Promoter: T7
  Tag / fusion protein: His6 (N terminal on backbone)
  Cloning method: Restriction Enzyme; 5′ cloning site NdeI (not destroyed); 3′ cloning site EcoRI (not destroyed)
  Sequencing primers: 5′ T7 promoter; 3′ T7 terminator
Terms and licenses: Academic/Nonprofit Terms; Industry Terms: Not Available to Industry
How to cite: pJK404 was a gift from T. J. Kappock (Addgene plasmid # 72417 ; http://n2t.net/addgene:72417 ; RRID:Addgene_72417)
