[The description below was written by a language model from this plasmid's Addgene catalogue record and pLannotate feature annotations shown in this document.]
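Description:
pJK404 is a bacterial expression plasmid built on the pET28a backbone for producing the Acetobacter aceti 1023 acyl-CoA thioesterase Est12 (also recorded as AAC1745 / AZ09_03865) with an N-terminal His6 tag. The complete construct is 5,810 bp. It replicates through a ColE1/pMB1-type origin accompanied by the pBR322 bom region and the rop gene, which moderates copy number. It also carries an f1 phage origin. Selection is by kanamycin, conferred by the aph(3')-Ia aminoglycoside phosphotransferase gene. The short tetracycline-resistance fragments, the AmpR promoter fragment and the predicted E. coli ORF in the annotation are backbone remnants, not functional markers.

The est12 coding sequence was inserted between the NdeI and EcoRI sites, both of which are retained. This places it downstream of the T7 promoter, a lac operator and the T7 gene 10 ribosome binding site, and upstream of the T7 terminator. The plasmid-borne lacI gene supplies repressor, so transcription depends on T7 RNA polymerase in the host and can be induced with IPTG. The backbone-encoded leader contributes the His6 tag (picked up by the annotation software as a tag fragment) followed by a thrombin cleavage site, which allows metal-affinity purification and optional tag removal. The insert is annotated only by homology to a Zymomonas mobilis protein. According to the record, this version uses an alternate start codon that adds an N-terminal extension of about 15 residues to the thioesterase. The His-tag-like sequence downstream of the insert is the pET28a C-terminal tag region, and the record lists only the N-terminal tag as part of the product. The plasmid's stated use is recombinant production of tagged Est12.
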