Features (pLannotate 1.2.2; 21 found; start..end, strand, type, name):
     12..467     +  rep_origin     f1 ori (sequence partly withheld): f1 bacteriophage origin of replication; arrow indicates direction of (+) strand synthesis
    494..551     +  promoter       AmpR promoter (fragment): bla
    560..1375    -  CDS            KanR: aminoglycoside phosphotransferase; aph(3')-Ia; confers resistance to kanamycin in bacteria or G418 (Geneticin®) in eukaryotes
   1497..2085    +  rep_origin     ori: high-copy-number ColE1/pMB1/pBR322/pUC origin of replication
   2271..2413    -  misc_feature   bom: basis of mobility region from pBR322
   2515..2706    -  CDS            rop: Rop protein, which maintains plasmids at low copy number; rop
   2723..3103    +  CDS            YPB1_ECOLX: Protein predicted: Swiss-Prot protein existence level 4. From Escherichia coli.
   3175..3466    -  CDS            TcR (fragment): tetracycline efflux protein; tet; confers resistance to tetracycline
   3481..3502    -  protein_bind   CAP binding site: CAP binding activates transcription in the presence of cAMP. E. coli catabolite activator protein
   3515..4597    -  CDS            lacI: lac repressor; lacI; The lac repressor binds to the lac operator to inhibit transcription in E. coli. This inhibition can be relieved by adding lactose or isopropyl-β-D-thiogalactopyranoside (IPTG).
   4598..4675    -  promoter       lacI promoter: lacI
   4683..4962    -  CDS            TcR (fragment): tetracycline efflux protein; tet; confers resistance to tetracycline
   4984..5002    +  promoter       T7 promoter: promoter for bacteriophage T7 RNA polymerase
   5003..5027    +  protein_bind   lac operator: The lac repressor binds to the lac operator to inhibit transcription in E. coli. This inhibition can be relieved by adding lactose or isopropyl-β-D-thiogalactopyranoside (IPTG). lac repressor encoded by lacI
   5042..5064    +  RBS            RBS: efficient ribosome binding site from bacteriophage T7 gene 10 (Olins and Rangwala, 1989)
   5083..5099    +  CDS            capTEV™ (fragment): composite tag for in vivo biotinylation, TEV protease cleavage, and 6xHis tagging
   5110..5127    +  CDS            thrombin site: thrombin recognition and cleavage site
   5179..5562    +  CDS            Y511_ZYMMO (fragment): Protein inferred from homology: Swiss-Prot protein existence level 3. From Zymomonas mobilis subsp. mobilis (strain ATCC 31821 / ZM4 / CP4).
   5654..5671    +  CDS            9xHis (fragment): 9xHis affinity tag
   5681..5730    +  CDS            SET1 (fragment): solubility-enhancement tag derived from T7 phage gene 10B
   5738..5785    +  terminator     T7 terminator: transcription terminator for bacteriophage T7 RNA polymerase
>Addgene plasmid #72417 | pJK404 | depositor full sequence | sequence record 135656 | pJK404 sequence 5810 bps
TGGCGAATGGG
[124 nt withheld, positions 12-135]
C
[91 nt withheld, positions 137-227]
A
[49 nt withheld, positions 229-277]
CCTTTGACGTTGGAGTCCACGTTCTTT
[37 nt withheld, positions 305-341]
ACCCTATCTCGGTCTATTCTTTTGATTTATAAGGGATTTTGCCGATTTCGGCCTATTGGTTAAAAAATGA
GCTGATTTAACAAAAATTTAACGCGAATTTTAACAAAATATTAACGTTTACAATTTCAGGTGGCACTTTT
CGGGGAAATGTGCGCGGAACCCCTATTTGTTTATTTTTCTAAATACATTCAAATATGTATCCGCTCATGA
ATTAATTCTTAGAAAAACTCATCGAGCATCAAATGAAACTGCAATTTATTCATATCAGGATTATCAATAC
CATATTTTTGAAAAAGCCGTTTCTGTAATGAAGGAGAAAACTCACCGAGGCAGTTCCATAGGATGGCAAG
ATCCTGGTATCGGTCTGCGATTCCGACTCGTCCAACATCAATACAACCTATTAATTTCCCCTCGTCAAAA
ATAAGGTTATCAAGTGAGAAATCACCATGAGTGACGACTGAATCCGGTGAGAATGGCAAAAGTTTATGCA
TTTCTTTCCAGACTTGTTCAACAGGCCAGCCATTACGCTCGTCATCAAAATCACTCGCATCAACCAAACC
GTTATTCATTCGTGATTGCGCCTGAGCGAGACGAAATACGCGATCGCTGTTAAAAGGACAATTACAAACA
GGAATCGAATGCAACCGGCGCAGGAACACTGCCAGCGCATCAACAATATTTTCACCTGAATCAGGATATT
CTTCTAATACCTGGAATGCTGTTTTCCCGGGGATCGCAGTGGTGAGTAACCATGCATCATCAGGAGTACG
GATAAAATGCTTGATGGTCGGAAGAGGCATAAATTCCGTCAGCCAGTTTAGTCTGACCATCTCATCTGTA
ACATCATTGGCAACGCTACCTTTGCCATGTTTCAGAAACAACTCTGGCGCATCGGGCTTCCCATACAATC
GATAGATTGTCGCACCTGATTGCCCGACATTATCGCGAGCCCATTTATACCCATATAAATCAGCATCCAT
GTTGGAATTTAATCGCGGCCTAGAGCAAGACGTTTCCCGTTGAATATGGCTCATAACACCCCTTGTATTA
CTGTTTATGTAAGCAGACAGTTTTATTGTTCATGACCAAAATCCCTTAACGTGAGTTTTCGTTCCACTGA
GCGTCAGACCCCGTAGAAAAGATCAAAGGATCTTCTTGAGATCCTTTTTTTCTGCGCGTAATCTGCTGCT
TGCAAACAAAAAAACCACCGCTACCAGCGGTGGTTTGTTTGCCGGATCAAGAGCTACCAACTCTTTTTCC
GAAGGTAACTGGCTTCAGCAGAGCGCAGATACCAAATACTGTCCTTCTAGTGTAGCCGTAGTTAGGCCAC
CACTTCAAGAACTCTGTAGCACCGCCTACATACCTCGCTCTGCTAATCCTGTTACCAGTGGCTGCTGCCA
GTGGCGATAAGTCGTGTCTTACCGGGTTGGACTCAAGACGATAGTTACCGGATAAGGCGCAGCGGTCGGG
CTGAACGGGGGGTTCGTGCACACAGCCCAGCTTGGAGCGAACGACCTACACCGAACTGAGATACCTACAG
CGTGAGCTATGAGAAAGCGCCACGCTTCCCGAAGGGAGAAAGGCGGACAGGTATCCGGTAAGCGGCAGGG
TCGGAACAGGAGAGCGCACGAGGGAGCTTCCAGGGGGAAACGCCTGGTATCTTTATAGTCCTGTCGGGTT
TCGCCACCTCTGACTTGAGCGTCGATTTTTGTGATGCTCGTCAGGGGGGCGGAGCCTATGGAAAAACGCC
AGCAACGCGGCCTTTTTACGGTTCCTGGCCTTTTGCTGGCCTTTTGCTCACATGTTCTTTCCTGCGTTAT
CCCCTGATTCTGTGGATAACCGTATTACCGCCTTTGAGTGAGCTGATACCGCTCGCCGCAGCCGAACGAC
CGAGCGCAGCGAGTCAGTGAGCGAGGAAGCGGAAGAGCGCCTGATGCGGTATTTTCTCCTTACGCATCTG
TGCGGTATTTCACACCGCATATATGGTGCACTCTCAGTACAATCTGCTCTGATGCCGCATAGTTAAGCCA
GTATACACTCCGCTATCGCTACGTGACTGGGTCATGGCTGCGCCCCGACACCCGCCAACACCCGCTGACG
CGCCCTGACGGGCTTGTCTGCTCCCGGCATCCGCTTACAGACAAGCTGTGACCGTCTCCGGGAGCTGCAT
GTGTCAGAGGTTTTCACCGTCATCACCGAAACGCGCGAGGCAGCTGCGGTAAAGCTCATCAGCGTGGTCG
TGAAGCGATTCACAGATGTCTGCCTGTTCATCCGCGTCCAGCTCGTTGAGTTTCTCCAGAAGCGTTAATG
TCTGGCTTCTGATAAAGCGGGCCATGTTAAGGGCGGTTTTTTCCTGTTTGGTCACTGATGCCTCCGTGTA
AGGGGGATTTCTGTTCATGGGGGTAATGATACCGATGAAACGAGAGAGGATGCTCACGATACGGGTTACT
GATGATGAACATGCCCGGTTACTGGAACGTTGTGAGGGTAAACAACTGGCGGTATGGATGCGGCGGGACC
AGAGAAAAATCACTCAGGGTCAATGCCAGCGCTTCGTTAATACAGATGTAGGTGTTCCACAGGGTAGCCA
GCAGCATCCTGCGATGCAGATCCGGAACATAATGGTGCAGGGCGCTGACTTCCGCGTTTCCAGACTTTAC
GAAACACGGAAACCGAAGACCATTCATGTTGTTGCTCAGGTCGCAGACGTTTTGCAGCAGCAGTCGCTTC
ACGTTCGCTCGCGTATCGGTGATTCATTCTGCTAACCAGTAAGGCAACCCCGCCAGCCTAGCCGGGTCCT
CAACGACAGGAGCACGATCATGCGCACCCGTGGGGCCGCCATGCCGGCGATAATGGCCTGCTTCTCGCCG
AAACGTTTGGTGGCGGGACCAGTGACGAAGGCTTGAGCGAGGGCGTGCAAGATTCCGAATACCGCAAGCG
ACAGGCCGATCATCGTCGCGCTCCAGCGAAAGCGGTCCTCGCCGAAAATGACCCAGAGCGCTGCCGGCAC
CTGTCCTACGAGTTGCATGATAAAGAAGACAGTCATAAGTGCGGCGACGATAGTCATGCCCCGCGCCCAC
CGGAAGGAGCTGACTGGGTTGAAGGCTCTCAAGGGCATCGGTCGAGATCCCGGTGCCTAATGAGTGAGCT
AACTTACATTAATTGCGTTGCGCTCACTGCCCGCTTTCCAGTCGGGAAACCTGTCGTGCCAGCTGCATTA
ATGAATCGGCCAACGCGCGGGGAGAGGCGGTTTGCGTATTGGGCGCCAGGGTGGTTTTTCTTTTCACCAG
TGAGACGGGCAACAGCTGATTGCCCTTCACCGCCTGGCCCTGAGAGAGTTGCAGCAAGCGGTCCACGCTG
GTTTGCCCCAGCAGGCGAAAATCCTGTTTGATGGTGGTTAACGGCGGGATATAACATGAGCTGTCTTCGG
TATCGTCGTATCCCACTACCGAGATATCCGCACCAACGCGCAGCCCGGACTCGGTAATGGCGCGCATTGC
GCCCAGCGCCATCTGATCGTTGGCAACCAGCATCGCAGTGGGAACGATGCCCTCATTCAGCATTTGCATG
GTTTGTTGAAAACCGGACATGGCACTCCAGTCGCCTTCCCGTTCCGCTATCGGCTGAATTTGATTGCGAG
TGAGATATTTATGCCAGCCAGCCAGACGCAGACGCGCCGAGACAGAACTTAATGGGCCCGCTAACAGCGC
GATTTGCTGGTGACCCAATGCGACCAGATGCTCCACGCCCAGTCGCGTACCGTCTTCATGGGAGAAAATA
ATACTGTTGATGGGTGTCTGGTCAGAGACATCAAGAAATAACGCCGGAACATTAGTGCAGGCAGCTTCCA
CAGCAATGGCATCCTGGTCATCCAGCGGATAGTTAATGATCAGCCCACTGACGCGTTGCGCGAGAAGATT
GTGCACCGCCGCTTTACAGGCTTCGACGCCGCTTCGTTCTACCATCGACACCACCACGCTGGCACCCAGT
TGATCGGCGCGAGATTTAATCGCCGCGACAATTTGCGACGGCGCGTGCAGGGCCAGACTGGAGGTGGCAA
CGCCAATCAGCAACGACTGTTTGCCCGCCAGTTGTTGTGCCACGCGGTTGGGAATGTAATTCAGCTCCGC
CATCGCCGCTTCCACTTTTTCCCGCGTTTTCGCAGAAACGTGGCTGGCCTGGTTCACCACGCGGGAAACG
GTCTGATAAGAGACACCGGCATACTCTGCGACATCGTATAACGTTACTGGTTTCACATTCACCACCCTGA
ATTGACTCTCTTCCGGGCGCTATCATGCCATACCGCGAAAGGTTTTGCGCCATTCGATGGTGTCCGGGAT
CTCGACGCTCTCCCTTATGCGACTCCTGCATTAGGAAGCAGCCCAGTAGTAGGTTGAGGCCGTTGAGCAC
CGCCGCCGCAAGGAATGGTGCATGCAAGGAGATGGCGCCCAACAGTCCCCCGGCCACGGGGCCTGCCACC
ATACCCACGCCGAAACAAGCGCTCATGAGCCCGAAGTGGCGAGCCCGATCTTCCCCATCGGTGATGTCGG
CGATATAGGCGCCAGCAACCGCACCTGTGGCGCCGGTGATGCCGGCCACGATGCGTCCGGCGTAGAGGAT
CGAGATCTCGATCCCGCGAAATTAATACGACTCACTATAGGGGAATTGTGAGCGGATAACAATTCCCCTC
TAGAAATAATTTTGTTTAACTTTAAGAAGGAGATATACCATGGGCAGCAGCCATCATCATCATCATCACA
GCAGCGGCCTGGTGCCGCGCGGCAGCCATATGTCAGAAACCTATGGCACCGGCCAGAAGGAACAGCACTG
CATGCCCCGCTCAGAAAATTCCCAAGCCCCAACCGATATCCCCACCATCCGCGTGGTGGCCATGCCCACA
GACACCAACCCGGCGGGAGACGTGTTTGGCGGGTGGATTGTTTCTCAGATGGATCTTGCAGCCGGCACCA
CGGCGGCGTTTCGGGCCAATGGCCGGTGCGCCACCATTGCCATTAACAGCCTTGTGTTTATGGAACCCGT
GATGGTGGGGGATGAAGTGAGCATTTACACCCGCATTTTGCGCGCGGGGCGTACATCGCTCACCATTCAT
GTTGAAACATGGCGCCGGGCCCGCCACACGCATCTGACATCCAAGGTGACGGAAGGCGAGTTTATTTTTG
TGGCGCTGGATGAAAACCGCCGCCCTCGCCAGCTGCCACCCCCGCAGCCGGGTGATGAACTGCCAGAAAT
TGTACCCCCCAACGCACGCTAGGAATTCGAGCTCCGTCGACAAGCTTGCGGCCGCACTCGAGCACCACCA
CCACCACCACTGAGATCCGGCTGCTAACAAAGCCCGAAAGGAAGCTGAGTTGGCTGCTGCCACCGCTGAG
CAATAACTAGCATAACCCCTTGGGGCCTCTAAACGGGTCTTGAGGGGTTTTTTGCTGAAAGGAGGAACTA
TATCCGGAT
