>Addgene plasmid #72417 | pJK404 | addgene partial sequence | sequence record 138164 | T7 5'-TAATACGACTCACTATAGGG-3'
TTTTGTTTAACTTTAAGAAGGAGATATACCATGGGCAGCAGCCATCATCATCATCATCACAGCAGCGGCC
TGGTGCCGCGCGGCAGCCATATGTCAGAAACCTATGGCACCGGCCAGAAGGAACAGCACTGCATGCCCCG
CTCAGAAAATTCCCAAGCCCCAACCGATATCCCCACCATCCGCGTGGTGGCCATGCCCACAGACACCAAC
CCGGCGGGAGACGTGTTTGGCGGGTGGATTGTTTCTCAGATGGATCTTGCAGCCGGCACCACGGCGGCGT
TTCGGGCCAATGGCCGGTGCGCCACCATTGCCATTAACAGCCTTGTGTTTATGGAACCCGTGATGGTGGG
GGATGAAGTGAGCATTTACACCCGCATTTTGCGCGCGGGGCGTACATCGCTCACCATTCATGTTGAAACA
TGGCGCCGGGCCCGCCACACGCATCTGACATCCAAGGTGACGGAAGGCGAGTTTATTTTTGTGGCGCTGG
ATGAAAACCGCCGCCCTCGCCAGCTGCCACCCCCGCAGCCGGGTGATGAACTGCCAGAAATTGTACCCCC
CAACGCACGCTAGGAATTCGAGCTCCGTCGACAAGCTTGCGGCCGCACTCGAGCACCACCACCACCACCA
CTGAGATCCGGCTGCTAACAAAGCCCGAAAGGAAGCTGAGTTGGCTGCTGCCACCGCTGAGCAATAACTA
GCATAACCCCTTGGGGCCTCTAAACGGGTCTTGAGGGGTTTTTTGCTGAAAGGAGGAACTATATCCGGAT
TGGCGAATGGG
[124 nt withheld, positions 782-905]
C
[91 nt withheld, positions 907-997]
AGGGTGATGGTTCACGTAGTGGGCC
