>Addgene plasmid #72417 | pJK404 | addgene partial sequence | sequence record 138165 | T7term 5'-GCTAGTTATTGCTCAGCGG-3'
TTTCGGGCTTTGTTAGCAGCCGGATCTCAGTGGTGGTGGTGGTGGTGCTCGAGTGCGGCCGCAAGCTTGT
CGACGGAGCTCGAATTCCTAGCGTGCGTTGGGGGGTACAATTTCTGGCAGTTCATCACCCGGCTGCGGGG
GTGGCAGCTGGCGAGGGCGGCGGTTTTCATCCAGCGCCACAAAAATAAACTCGCCTTCCGTCACCTTGGA
TGTCAGATGCGTGTGGCGGGCCCGGCGCCATGTTTCAACATGAATGGTGAGCGATGTACGCCCCGCGCGC
AAAATGCGGGTGTAAATGCTCACTTCATCCCCCACCATCACGGGTTCCATAAACACAAGGCTGTTAATGG
CAATGGTGGCGCACCGGCCATTGGCCCGAAACGCCGCCGTGGTGCCGGCTGCAAGATCCATCTGAGAAAC
AATCCACCCGCCAAACACGTCTCCCGCCGGGTTGGTGTCTGTGGGCATGGCCACCACGCGGATGGTGGGG
ATATCGGTTGGGGCTTGGGAATTTTCTGAGCGGGGCATGCAGTGCTGTTCCTTCTGGCCGGTGCCATAGG
TTTCTGACATATGGCTGCCGCGCGGCACCAGGCCGCTGCTGTGATGATGATGATGATGGCTGCTGCCCAT
GGTATATCTCCTTCTTAAAGTTAAACAAAATTATTTCTAGAGGGGAATTGTTATCCGCTCACAATTCCCC
TATAGTGAGTCGTATTAATTTCGCGGGATCGAGATCTCGATCCTCTACGCCGGACGCATCGTGGCCGGCA
TCACCGGCGCCACAGGTGCGGTTGCTGGCGCCTATATCGCCGACATCACCGATGGGGAAGATCGGGCTCG
CCACTTCGGGCTCATGAGCGCTTGTTTCGGCGTGGGTATGGTGGCAGGCCCCGTGGCCGGGGGACTGTTG
GGCGCCATCTCCTTGCATGCACCATTCCTTGCGGCGGCGGTGCTCAACGGCCTCAACCTACTACTGGGCT
GCTTCCTAATGCAGGA
